>Addgene plasmid #23573 | pDONR223-NME1 | depositor partial sequence | sequence record 10752 | Author sequence
ATGGCCAACTGTGAGCGTACCTTCATTGCGATCAAACCAGATGGGGTCCAGCGGGGTCTTGTGGGAGAGA
TTATCAAGCGTTTTGAGCAGAAAGGATTCCGCCTTGTTGGTCTGAAATTCATGCAAGCTTCCGAAGATCT
TCTCAAGGAACACTACGTTGACCTGAAGGACCGTCCATTCTTTGCCGGCCTGGTGAAATACATGCACTCA
GGGCCGGTAGTTGCCATGGTCTGGGAGGGGCTGAATGTGGTGAAGACGGGCCGAGTCATGCTCGGGGAGA
CCAACCCTGCAGACTCCAAGCCTGGGACCATCCGTGGAGACTTCTGCATACAAGTTGGCAGGAACATTAT
ACATGGCAGTGATTCTGTGGAGAGTGCAGAGAAGGAGATCGGCTTGTGGTTTCACCCTGAGGAACTGGTA
GATTACACGAGCTGTGCTCAGAACTGGATCTATGAATGA
