>Addgene plasmid #23573 | pDONR223-NME1 | addgene partial sequence | sequence record 29422 | 23573 with M13pUC-fwd
TCGGGCCCAATAATGATTTTATTTTGACTGATAGTGACCTGTTCGTTGCAACAAATTGATGAGCAATGCT
TTTTTATAATGCCAACTTTGTACAAAAAAGTTGGCATGGCCAACTGTGAGCGTACCTTCATTGCGATCAA
ACCAGATGGGGTCCAGCGGGGTCTTGTGGGAGAGATTATCAAGCGTTTTGAGCAGAAAGGATTCCGCCTT
GTTGGTCTGAAATTCATGCAAGCTTCCGAAGATCTTCTCAAGGAACACTACGTTGACCTGAAGGACCGTC
CATTCTTTGCCGGCCTGGTGAAATACATGCACTCAGGGCCGGTAGTTGCCATGGTCTGGGAGGGGCTGAA
TGTGGTGAAGACGGGCCGAGTCATGCTCGGGGAGACCAACCCTGCAGACTCCAAGCCTGGGACCATCCGT
GGAGACTTCTGCATACAAGTTGGCAGGAACATTATACATGGCAGTGATTCTGTGGAGAGTGCAGAGAAGG
AGATCGGCTTGTGGTTTCACCCTGAGGAACTGGTAGATTACACGAGCTGTGCTCAGAACTGGATCTATGA
ATGCCCAACTTTCTTGTACAAAGTTGGCATTATA
