[The description below was written by a language model from this plasmid's Addgene catalogue record.]
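Description:
pDONR223-NME1 is a Gateway entry clone built on the pDONR223 donor backbone (about 5 kb without insert), carrying the open reading frame of human NME1, which encodes nucleoside-diphosphate kinase 1 (also known as NM23-H1 or NDPK-A). The plasmid is maintained at high copy in E. coli and selected with spectinomycin. No feature table accompanies the record, so the origin of replication and the exact recombination sites flanking the insert are not listed. As a product of Gateway cloning into a donor vector, the ORF would normally be flanked by attL sites that permit LR recombination into destination vectors. M13 forward and reverse primer sites on either side of the insert are used for sequence verification.

The 459 bp insert was cloned without a stop codon. This "open" configuration lets the coding sequence read through into whatever the destination vector supplies downstream, so a C-terminal epitope tag and a stop codon can be added simply by choosing the appropriate recipient. The entry clone itself has no stated promoter for mammalian expression, and the depositor notes that it is not meant to be transfected directly. It instead serves as a shuttle source for the ORF. The depositor points to a companion set of four lentiviral destination vectors (pLX301 to pLX304) for expressing such ORFs in mammalian cells.

The clone belongs to a larger kit of ORF entry clones. The associated publication examined resistance to RAF inhibition through reactivation of the MAP kinase pathway, which is consistent with use in gain-of-function expression studies.
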