Addgene plasmid #23573: pDONR223-NME1
Depositing lab: William Hahn & David Root. Depositing organization: Dana-Farber Cancer Institute. Publication: COT drives resistance to RAF inhibition through MAP kinase pathway reactivation. Johannessen CM, Boehm JS, Kim SY, Thomas SR, Wardwell L, Johnson LA, Emery CM, Stransky N, Cogdill AP, Barretina J, Caponigro G, Hieronymus H, Murray RR, Salehi-Ashtiani K, Hill DE, Vidal M, Zhao JJ, Yang X, Alkan O, Kim S, Harris JL, Wilson CJ, Myer VE, Finan PM, Root DE, Roberts TM, Golub T, Flaherty KT, Dummer R, Weber BL, Sellers WR, Schlegel R, Wargo JA, Hahn WC, Garraway LA. Nature. 2010 Dec 16;468(7326):968-72. doi: 10.1038/nature09627 PubMed 21107320.
Backbone
  Vector backbone: pDONR223
  Backbone manufacturer: Invitrogen
  Backbone size w/o insert (bp): 5005
  Vector type: Gateway Donor vector
Growth in bacteria
  Bacterial resistance: Spectinomycin, 50 μg/mL
  Growth temperature: 37°C
  Growth strain: DH5alpha
  Copy number: High Copy
Gene/Insert
  Gene/Insert name: NME1 (alt name: nucleoside-diphosphate kinase 1)
  Species: H. sapiens (human)
  Insert size (bp): 459
  Entrez Gene: NME1 (a.k.a. AWD, GAAD, NB, NBS, NDK1, NDKA, NDPK A, NDPK-A, NDPKA, NM23, NM23-H1)
  Cloning method: Gateway Cloning
  Sequencing primers: 5′ M13pUC-fwd; 3′ M13rev
Terms and licenses: Academic/Nonprofit Terms; Industry Terms: Not Available to Industry
Depositor comments: The ORF has no Stop codon. This design enables easy recombination into a destination vector to add an epitope tag of choice and Stop codon to the ORF. Do NOT use this plasmid directly for transfections. A set of 4 custom lentiviral vectors is available ( pLX301 (http://www.addgene.org/25895/) , pLX302 (http://www.addgene.org/25896/) , pLX303 (http://www.addgene.org/25897/) , pLX304 (http://www.addgene.org/25890/) ) to be used to express these ORFs in mammalian cells. These plasmids are not included in the kit and must be ordered separately.
How to cite: pDONR223-NME1 was a gift from William Hahn & David Root (Addgene plasmid # 23573 ; http://n2t.net/addgene:23573 ; RRID:Addgene_23573)
